Addgene plasmid #208132: AiP12088 - pAAV-AiE0386m-minBglobin-SYFP2-WPRE3-BGHpA (Alias: CN2088)
Purpose: Direct-expressing SYFP2 in astrocytes AAV Virus
Depositing lab: Allen Institute for Brain Science & Boaz Levi. Depositing organization: Allen Institute. Publication: A suite of enhancer AAVs and transgenic mouse lines for genetic access to cortical cell types. Ben-Simon Y, Hooper M, Narayan S, Daigle TL, Dwivedi D, Way SW, Oster A, Stafford DA, Mich JK, Taormina MJ, Martinez RA, Opitz-Araya X, Roth JR, Alexander JR, Allen S, Amster A, Arbuckle J, Ayala A, Baker PM, Bakken TE, Barcelli T, Barta S, Bendrick J, Bertagnolli D, Bielstein C, Bishwakarma P, Bowlus J, Boyer G, Brouner K, Casian B, Casper T, Chakka AB, Chakrabarty R, Chance RK, Chavan S, Clark M, Colbert K, Collman F, Daniel S, Departee M, DiValentin P, Donadio N, Dotson N, Egdorf T, Fliss T, Gabitto M, Garcia J, Gary A, Gasperini M, Gloe J, Goldy J, Gore BB, Graybuck L, Greisman N, Haeseleer F, Halterman C, Haradon Z, Hastings SD, Helback O, Ho W, Hockemeyer D, Huang C, Huff S, Hunker A, Johansen N, Jones D, Juneau Z, Kalmbach B, Kannan M, Khem S, Kussick E, Kutsal R, Larsen R, Lee C, Lee AY, Leibly M, Lenz GH, Li S, Liang E, Lusk N, Madigan Z, Malloy J, Malone J, McCue R, Melchor J, Mollenkopf T, Moosman S, Morin E, Newman D, Ng L, Ngo K, Omstead V, Otto S, Oyama A, Pena N, Pham T, Phillips E, Pom CA, Potekhina L, Ransford S, Ray PL, Rette D, Reynoldson C, Rimorin C, Rocha D, Ruiz A, Sanchez REA, Sawyer L, Sedeno-Cortes A, Sevigny JP, Shapovalova N, Shepard N, Shulga L, Sigler AR, Siverts L, Soliman S, Somasundaram S, Staats B, Stewart K, Szelenyi E, Tieu M, Trader C, Tran A, van Velthoven CTJ, Walker M, Wang Y, Weed N, Wirthlin M, Wood T, Wynalda B, Yao Z, Zhou T, Ariza J, Dee N, Reding M, Ronellenfitch K, Mufti S, Sunkin SM, Smith KA, Esposito L, Waters J, Thyagarajan B, Yao S, Lein ES, Zeng H, Levi BP, Ngai J, Ting JT, Tasic B. Cell. 2025 May 16:S0092-8674(25)00513-6. doi: 10.1016/j.cell.2025.05.002. PubMed 40403729.
Backbone
  Vector backbone: rAAV
  Backbone manufacturer: Allen Institute for Brain Science
  Vector type: AAV
Growth in bacteria
  Bacterial resistance: Ampicillin, 100 μg/mL
  Growth temperature: 37°C
  Growth strain: NEB Stable
  Copy number: High Copy
Gene/Insert
  Gene/Insert name: SYFP2
  Species: Synthetic
  Insert size (bp): 720
  Mutation: NA
  Promoter: Beta Globin minimal promoter
  Cloning method: Gibson Cloning
Terms and licenses: Academic/Nonprofit Terms; Industry Terms: Not Available to Industry
Depositor comments: Funded by the Brain Initiative. Please visit https://doi.org/10.1101/2023.09.20.558718 for bioRxiv preprint.
How to cite: AiP12088 - pAAV-AiE0386m-minBglobin-SYFP2-WPRE3-BGHpA (Alias: CN2088) was a gift from Allen Institute for Brain Science & Boaz Levi (Addgene plasmid # 208132 ; http://n2t.net/addgene:208132 ; RRID:Addgene_208132)
