[The description below was written by a language model from this plasmid's Addgene catalogue record and pLannotate feature annotations shown in this document.]
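Description:
AiP12088 - pAAV-AiE0386m-minBglobin-SYFP2-WPRE3-BGHpA (alias CN2088) is a recombinant AAV transfer plasmid of about 4.6 kb, built on an Allen Institute rAAV backbone and intended for packaging an enhancer-driven fluorescent reporter into AAV particles. In bacteria it is maintained through a high-copy ColE1/pUC-type origin and selected with ampicillin via the bla gene and its native promoter. An f1 phage origin is also present, along with small remnants of the pBR322 bom and rop regions. The record lists a recombination-deficient growth strain, a common choice for keeping the repeat-rich ITRs intact.

The payload lies between AAV2 inverted terminal repeats, which supply the cis signals for genome replication and encapsidation. The 3' ITR is annotated in full, whereas only short fragments of the 5' ITR were detected by the automated annotation. Per the construct name, the enhancer element AiE0386m sits upstream of a minimal beta-globin promoter. Neither is annotated in the feature table, but both would fit in the unannotated stretch preceding the coding sequence. The minimal promoter has little activity alone, so expression depends on the enhancer, which the record indicates directs expression to astrocytes. The transcript encodes SYFP2, a rapidly maturing monomeric yellow fluorescent protein derived from Aequorea victoria. This is followed by WPRE3, a shortened woodchuck hepatitis virus posttranscriptional element (detected as two WPRE fragments) that boosts expression while saving packaging space, and by the bovine growth hormone polyadenylation signal.

Expression is direct, requiring no recombinase or other driver. The vector is used to label astrocytes with yellow fluorescence after viral delivery and belongs to a suite of enhancer AAVs for genetic access to cortical cell types.
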