Features (pLannotate 1.2.2; 14 found; start..end, strand, type, name):
     12..39      +  repeat_region  AAV2 ITR (fragment): inverted terminal repeat of adeno-associated virus serotype 2 inverted
     68..95      +  repeat_region  AAV2 ITR (fragment): inverted terminal repeat of adeno-associated virus serotype 2 inverted
    572..1288    +  CDS            SYFP2: SYFP2 is a basic (constitutively fluorescent) yellow fluorescent protein published in 2006, derived from Aequorea victoria. It is reported to be a very rapidly-maturing monomer with moderate acid sensitivity.
   1328..1485    +  misc_feature   WPRE (fragment): woodchuck hepatitis virus posttranscriptional regulatory element
   1491..1571    +  misc_feature   WPRE (fragment): woodchuck hepatitis virus posttranscriptional regulatory element
   1588..1699    +  polyA_signal   bGH poly(A) signal: bovine growth hormone polyadenylation signal
   1817..1957    +  repeat_region  AAV2 ITR: inverted terminal repeat of adeno-associated virus serotype 2 inverted
   1962..2013    -  misc_feature   bom (fragment): basis of mobility region from pBR322
   2032..2487    +  rep_origin     f1 ori (sequence partly withheld): f1 bacteriophage origin of replication; arrow indicates direction of (+) strand synthesis
   2488..2537    -  misc_feature   bom (fragment): basis of mobility region from pBR322
   2639..2674    -  CDS            rop (fragment): Rop protein, which maintains plasmids at low copy number; rop
   2769..2873    +  promoter       AmpR promoter: bla
   2874..3734    +  CDS            AmpR: β-lactamase; bla; confers resistance to ampicillin, carbenicillin, and related antibiotics
   3905..4493    +  rep_origin     ori: high-copy-number ColE1/pMB1/pBR322/pUC origin of replication
>Addgene plasmid #208132 | AiP12088 - pAAV-AiE0386m-minBglobin-SYFP2-WPRE3-BGHpA (Alias: CN2088) | addgene full sequence | sequence record 410540 | Addgene NGS Result
CCTGCAGGCAGCTGCGCGCTCGCTCGCTCACTGAGGCCGCCCGGGCGTCGGGCGACCTTTGGTCGCCCGG
CCTCAGTGAGCGAGCGAGCGCGCAGAGAGGGAGTGGCCAACTCCATCACTAGGGGTTCCTGCGGCCGCAC
GCGTACAGGGCTGGGGATCAAAGGGGGCCAGCACCATGTCTAGAGGGCAGAGATCCTGCCACTGGCTGGT
GGCCCCTGGTTGTCTTGGAACTCCACCTGCTGTTCATCAGCAGGGCTATGGGAATCTGGACACACCTCCT
CTGGCTCAGACCAATCCCAGCTGCTGCTGGCCAGGGCGGGCCTGGGCCATGGGATCTGGAGGAAAGGTCA
CTTGTGACTGGAAGGACAGTGGGCAGGAAGAAAGAGCCAAGCTAGAGTAGGGGAGGGCACCCCTCCTTGT
CCTCTAGACTTCCTGTTCCATCTCCTGTCCCTGTAGGGCTCCAGCTAAAAGCGAGCTCGGGCTGGGCATA
AAAGTCAGGGCAGAGCCATCTATTGCTTACATTTGCTTCTGGGATCCAGATCTTTCGAAGCTAGCGCTAC
CGGTCGCCACCATGGTGAGCAAGGGCGAGGAGCTGTTCACCGGGGTGGTGCCCATCCTGGTCGAGCTGGA
CGGCGACGTAAACGGCCACAAGTTCAGCGTGTCCGGCGAGGGCGAGGGCGATGCCACCTACGGCAAGCTG
ACCCTGAAGCTGATCTGCACCACCGGCAAGCTGCCCGTGCCCTGGCCCACCCTCGTGACCACCCTGGGCT
ACGGCGTGCAGTGCTTCGCCCGCTACCCCGACCACATGAAGCAGCACGACTTCTTCAAGTCCGCCATGCC
CGAAGGCTACGTCCAGGAGCGCACCATCTTCTTCAAGGACGACGGCAACTACAAGACCCGCGCCGAGGTG
AAGTTCGAGGGCGACACCCTGGTGAACCGCATCGAGCTGAAGGGCATCGACTTCAAGGAGGACGGCAACA
TCCTGGGGCACAAGCTGGAGTACAACTACAACAGCCACAACGTCTATATCACCGCCGACAAGCAGAAGAA
CGGCATCAAGGCCAACTTCAAGATCCGCCACAACATCGAGGACGGCGGCGTGCAGCTCGCCGACCACTAC
CAGCAGAACACCCCCATCGGCGACGGCCCCGTGCTGCTGCCCGACAACCACTACCTGAGCTACCAGTCCA
AGCTGAGCAAAGACCCCAACGAGAAGCGCGATCACATGGTCCTGCTGGAGTTCGTGACCGCCGCCGGGAT
CACTCTCGGCATGGACGAGCTGTACAAGTAAGTCGACGGCGCGCCGCGGCCGCGAATTCGATATCATAAT
CAACCTCTGGATTACAAAATTTGTGAAAGATTGACTGGTATTCTTAACTATGTTGCTCCTTTTACGCTAT
GTGGATACGCTGCTTTAATGCCTTTGTATCATGCTATTGCTTCCCGTATGGCTTTCATTTTCTCCTCCTT
GTATAAATCCTGGTTAGTTCTTGCCACGGCGGAACTCATCGCCGCCTGCCTTGCCCGCTGCTGGACAGGG
GCTCGGCTGTTGGGCACTGACAATTCCGTGGCTCGAGAGATCTTCGACTGTGCCTTCTAGTTGCCAGCCA
TCTGTTGTTTGCCCCTCCCCCGTGCCTTCCTTGACCCTGGAAGGTGCCACTCCCACTGTCCTTTCCTAAT
AAAATGAGGAAATTGCATCGCATTGTCTGAGTAGGTGTCATTCTATTCTGGGGGGTGGGGTGGGGCAGGA
CAGCAAGGGGGAGGATTGGGAAGACAATAGCAGGCATGAGATCTCACGTGCGGACCGAGCGGCCGCAGGA
ACCCCTAGTGATGGAGTTGGCCACTCCCTCTCTGCGCGCTCGCTCGCTCACTGAGGCCGGGCGACCAAAG
GTCGCCCGACGCCCGGGCTTTGCCCGGGCGGCCTCAGTGAGCGAGCGAGCGCGCAGCTGCCTGCAGGGGC
GCCTGATGCGGTATTTTCTCCTTACGCATCTGTGCGGTATTTCACACCGCATA
[95 nt withheld, positions 2014-2108]
T
[46 nt withheld, positions 2110-2155]
C
[141 nt withheld, positions 2157-2297]
CCTTTGACGTTGGAGTCCACGTTCTTT
[37 nt withheld, positions 2325-2361]
ACTCTATCTCGGGCTATTCTTTTGATTTATAAGGGATTTTGCCGATTTCGGTCTATTGGTTAAAAAATGA
GCTGATTTAACAAAAATTTAACGCGAATTTTAACAAAATATTAACGTTTACAATTTTATGGTGCACTCTC
AGTACAATCTGCTCTGATGCCGCATAGTTAAGCCAGCCCCGACACCCGCCAACACCCGCTGACGCGCCCT
GACGGGCTTGTCTGCTCCCGGCATCCGCTTACAGACAAGCTGTGACCGTCTCCGGGAGCTGCATGTGTCA
GAGGTTTTCACCGTCATCACCGAAACGCGCGAGACGAAAGGGCCTCGTGATACGCCTATTTTTATAGGTT
AATGTCATGATAATAATGGTTTCTTAGACGTCAGGTGGCACTTTTCGGGGAAATGTGCGCGGAACCCCTA
TTTGTTTATTTTTCTAAATACATTCAAATATGTATCCGCTCATGAGACAATAACCCTGATAAATGCTTCA
ATAATATTGAAAAAGGAAGAGTATGAGTATTCAACATTTCCGTGTCGCCCTTATTCCCTTTTTTGCGGCA
TTTTGCCTTCCTGTTTTTGCTCACCCAGAAACGCTGGTGAAAGTAAAAGATGCTGAAGATCAGTTGGGTG
CACGAGTGGGTTACATCGAACTGGATCTCAACAGCGGTAAGATCCTTGAGAGTTTTCGCCCCGAAGAACG
TTTTCCAATGATGAGCACTTTTAAAGTTCTGCTATGTGGCGCGGTATTATCCCGTATTGACGCCGGGCAA
GAGCAACTCGGTCGCCGCATACACTATTCTCAGAATGACTTGGTTGAGTACTCACCAGTCACAGAAAAGC
ATCTTACGGATGGCATGACAGTAAGAGAATTATGCAGTGCTGCCATAACCATGAGTGATAACACTGCGGC
CAACTTACTTCTGACAACGATCGGAGGACCGAAGGAGCTAACCGCTTTTTTGCACAACATGGGGGATCAT
GTAACTCGCCTTGATCGTTGGGAACCGGAGCTGAATGAAGCCATACCAAACGACGAGCGTGACACCACGA
TGCCTGTAGCAATGGCAACAACGTTGCGCAAACTATTAACTGGCGAACTACTTACTCTAGCTTCCCGGCA
ACAATTAATAGACTGGATGGAGGCGGATAAAGTTGCAGGACCACTTCTGCGCTCGGCCCTTCCGGCTGGC
TGGTTTATTGCTGATAAATCTGGAGCCGGTGAGCGTGGGTCTCGCGGTATCATTGCAGCACTGGGGCCAG
ATGGTAAGCCCTCCCGTATCGTAGTTATCTACACGACGGGGAGTCAGGCAACTATGGATGAACGAAATAG
ACAGATCGCTGAGATAGGTGCCTCACTGATTAAGCATTGGTAACTGTCAGACCAAGTTTACTCATATATA
CTTTAGATTGATTTAAAACTTCATTTTTAATTTAAAAGGATCTAGGTGAAGATCCTTTTTGATAATCTCA
TGACCAAAATCCCTTAACGTGAGTTTTCGTTCCACTGAGCGTCAGACCCCGTAGAAAAGATCAAAGGATC
TTCTTGAGATCCTTTTTTTCTGCGCGTAATCTGCTGCTTGCAAACAAAAAAACCACCGCTACCAGCGGTG
GTTTGTTTGCCGGATCAAGAGCTACCAACTCTTTTTCCGAAGGTAACTGGCTTCAGCAGAGCGCAGATAC
CAAATACTGTTCTTCTAGTGTAGCCGTAGTTAGGCCACCACTTCAAGAACTCTGTAGCACCGCCTACATA
CCTCGCTCTGCTAATCCTGTTACCAGTGGCTGCTGCCAGTGGCGATAAGTCGTGTCTTACCGGGTTGGAC
TCAAGACGATAGTTACCGGATAAGGCGCAGCGGTCGGGCTGAACGGGGGGTTCGTGCACACAGCCCAGCT
TGGAGCGAACGACCTACACCGAACTGAGATACCTACAGCGTGAGCTATGAGAAAGCGCCACGCTTCCCGA
AGGGAGAAAGGCGGACAGGTATCCGGTAAGCGGCAGGGTCGGAACAGGAGAGCGCACGAGGGAGCTTCCA
GGGGGAAACGCCTGGTATCTTTATAGTCCTGTCGGGTTTCGCCACCTCTGACTTGAGCGTCGATTTTTGT
GATGCTCGTCAGGGGGGCGGAGCCTATGGAAAAACGCCAGCAACGCGGCCTTTTTACGGTTCCTGGCCTT
TTGCTGGCCTTTTGCTCACATGT
